Addgene plasmid #144090: TFORF1216
Purpose: Lentiviral vector for overexpressing transcription factor ORFs with unique 24-bp barcodes. Barcodes facilitate identification of transcription factors in pooled screens.
Depositing lab: Feng Zhang. Depositing organization: Broad Institute. Publication: A transcription factor atlas of directed differentiation. Joung J, Ma S, Tay T, Geiger-Schuller KR, Kirchgatterer PC, Verdine VK, Guo B, Arias-Garcia MA, Allen WE, Singh A, Kuksenko O, Abudayyeh OO, Gootenberg JS, Fu Z, Macrae RK, Buenrostro JD, Regev A, Zhang F. Cell. 2023 Jan 5;186(1):209-229.e26. doi: 10.1016/j.cell.2022.11.026. PubMed 36608654.
Backbone
  Vector backbone: pLX_TRC317
  Backbone manufacturer: Broad Institute Genetic Perturbation Platform
  Backbone size w/o insert (bp): 8264
  Vector type: Mammalian Expression, Lentiviral
  Selectable markers: Puromycin
Growth in bacteria
  Bacterial resistance: Ampicillin, 100 μg/mL
  Growth temperature: 37°C
  Growth strain: NEB Stable
  Copy number: High Copy
Gene/Insert
  Gene/Insert name: NHLH1
  Species: H. sapiens (human)
  Insert size (bp): 503
  Entrez Gene: NHLH1 (a.k.a. HEN1, NSCL, NSCL1, bHLHa35)
  Promoter: EF1a
  Cloning method: Unknown
  Sequencing primers: 5′ GGGTGGAGACTGAAGTTAGGCCAG; 3′ CACATAGCGTAAAAGGAGCAACATAG
Terms and licenses: Academic/Nonprofit Terms; Industry Terms: Not Available to Industry
Depositor comments: NM_005598,ENST00000302101 . The transcription factor ORF portion of this plasmid was synthesized by Genewiz. Please test multiple small colonies in case of plasmid recombination. To make this collection available in a timely manner, a portion of this collection was not fully sequenced by Addgene. If an Addgene verified full plasmid sequence is not available, please contact us prior to placing an order to request the full sequence.
How to cite: TFORF1216 was a gift from Feng Zhang (Addgene plasmid # 144090 ; http://n2t.net/addgene:144090 ; RRID:Addgene_144090)
