[The description below was written by a language model from this plasmid's Addgene catalogue record and pLannotate feature annotations shown in this document.]
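Description:
TFORF1216 is a lentiviral mammalian expression plasmid built on the pLX_TRC317 backbone and carrying the human transcription factor NHLH1 (also known as HEN1, NSCL1 or bHLHa35), a basic helix-loop-helix protein thought to act in cell-type determination in the developing nervous system. It belongs to a large barcoded transcription factor ORF collection in which each ORF is paired with a unique 24-bp barcode, so that the factor carried by a given cell can be identified by sequencing in pooled overexpression screens such as directed differentiation screens. The barcode itself is not annotated in the feature table. It presumably lies within the insert region downstream of the ORF, given that the listed insert is somewhat longer than the annotated NHLH1 coding sequence. The ORF portion was made synthetically.

The transfer cassette has a third-generation, self-inactivating layout. An RSV promoter fused to a truncated HIV-1 5' LTR drives production of genomic RNA, followed by the Ψ packaging signal with a gag fragment, the RRE for Rev-dependent nuclear export, and a cPPT/CTS. Within the provirus, an SV40 early promoter drives puromycin N-acetyltransferase for selection of transduced cells. The EF-1α promoter drives constitutive NHLH1 expression, and a WPRE upstream of the ΔU3 3' LTR enhances transcript stability and expression. An SV40 poly(A) signal follows the 3' LTR. Short hits to U6 promoter, small t antigen, lacZα and lacI appear to be backbone remnants rather than functional units. In bacteria the plasmid is maintained by a high-copy ColE1/pUC-type origin with ampicillin resistance, and it also carries an f1 origin. The depositor notes that the plasmid can recombine during bacterial propagation, as is common for LTR-containing vectors.
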