Features (pLannotate 1.2.2; 31 found; start..end, strand, type, name):
      5..231     +  promoter       RSV promoter: Rous sarcoma virus enhancer/promoter
    232..412     +  LTR            5' LTR (truncated): truncated 5' long terminal repeat (LTR) from HIV-1
    459..584     +  misc_feature   HIV-1 Ψ: packaging signal of human immunodeficiency virus type 1
    568..931     +  CDS            HIV-1 gag (fragment): gag protein from human immunodeficiency virus 1; gag
   1077..1310    +  misc_feature   RRE: The Rev response element (RRE) of HIV-1 allows for Rev-dependent mRNA export from the nucleus to the cytoplasm.
   1687..1713    +  CDS            Rev (fragment): human immunodeficiency virus 1 (HIV-1) Rev protein; rev; enhances nuclear export of unspliced and incompletely spliced viral mRNAs
   1720..1743    +  promoter       SV40 promoter (fragment): SV40 early promoter
   1744..1815    +  promoter       SV40 promoter (fragment): SV40 enhancer and early promoter
   1839..1974    +  rep_origin     SV40 ori: SV40 origin of replication
   2020..2616    +  CDS            PuroR (fragment): puromycin N-acetyltransferase; pac from Streptomyces; confers resistance to puromycin
   2665..2782    +  misc_feature   cPPT/CTS: central polypurine tract and central termination sequence of HIV-1
   2847..2913    +  CDS            small t antigen (fragment): SV40 (simian virus 40) small t antigen
   2920..4098    +  promoter       EF-1α promoter: strong constitutive promoter for human elongation factor EF-1α
   4115..4513    +  CDS            NHLH1: HEN1_HUMAN - Also known as BHLHA35, HEN1. Experimental evidence at protein level: Swiss-Prot protein existence level 1. May serve as DNA-binding protein and may be involved in the control of cell-type determination, possibly within the developing nervous system. From Homo sapiens (Human).
   4529..4582    +  promoter       U6 promoter (fragment): RNA polymerase III promoter for human U6 snRNA
   4624..5212    +  misc_feature   WPRE: woodchuck hepatitis virus posttranscriptional regulatory element
   5263..5282    +  misc_feature   cPPT/CTS (fragment): central polypurine tract and central termination sequence of HIV-1
   5284..5517    +  LTR            3' LTR (ΔU3): self-inactivating 3' long terminal repeat (LTR) from HIV-1
   5595..5716    +  polyA_signal   SV40 poly(A) signal: SV40 polyadenylation signal
   5756..5891    +  rep_origin     SV40 ori: SV40 origin of replication
   5912..5930    -  promoter       T7 promoter: promoter for bacteriophage T7 RNA polymerase
   5938..6093    +  CDS            lacZα (fragment): LacZα fragment of β-galactosidase; lacZ fragment
   6098..6526    +  rep_origin     f1 ori (sequence partly withheld): f1 bacteriophage origin of replication; arrow indicates direction of (+) strand synthesis
   6579..6683    +  promoter       AmpR promoter: bla
   6684..7544    +  CDS            AmpR: β-lactamase; bla; confers resistance to ampicillin, carbenicillin, and related antibiotics
   7715..8303    +  rep_origin     ori: high-copy-number ColE1/pMB1/pBR322/pUC origin of replication
   8486..8578    +  CDS            lacI (fragment): lac repressor; lacI; The lac repressor binds to the lac operator to inhibit transcription in E. coli. This inhibition can be relieved by adding lactose or isopropyl-β-D-thiogalactopyranoside (IPTG).
   8591..8612    +  protein_bind   CAP binding site: CAP binding activates transcription in the presence of cAMP. E. coli catabolite activator protein
   8627..8657    +  promoter       lac promoter: promoter for the E. coli lac operon
   8665..8681    +  protein_bind   lac operator: The lac repressor binds to the lac operator to inhibit transcription in E. coli. This inhibition can be relieved by adding lactose or isopropyl-β-D-thiogalactopyranoside (IPTG). lac repressor encoded by lacI
   8726..8744    +  promoter       T3 promoter: promoter for bacteriophage T3 RNA polymerase
>Addgene plasmid #144090 | TFORF1216 | addgene full sequence | sequence record 391502 | Addgene NGS Result
TTAATGTAGTCTTATGCAATACTCTTGTAGTCTTGCAACATGGTAACGATGAGTTAGCAACATGCCTTAC
AAGGAGAGAAAAAGCACCGTGCATGCCGATTGGTGGAAGTAAGGTGGTACGATCGTGCCTTATTAGGAAG
GCAACAGACGGGTCTGACATGGATTGGACGAACCACTGAATTGCCGCATTGCAGAGATATTGTATTTAAG
TGCCTAGCTCGATACATAAACGGGTCTCTCTGGTTAGACCAGATCTGAGCCTGGGAGCTCTCTGGCTAAC
TAGGGAACCCACTGCTTAAGCCTCAATAAAGCTTGCCTTGAGTGCTTCAAGTAGTGTGTGCCCGTCTGTT
GTGTGACTCTGGTAACTAGAGATCCCTCAGACCCTTTTAGTCAGTGTGGAAAATCTCTAGCAGTGGCGCC
CGAACAGGGACTTGAAAGCGAAAGGGAAACCAGAGGAGCTCTCTCGACGCAGGACTCGGCTTGCTGAAGC
GCGCACGGCAAGAGGCGAGGGGCGGCGACTGGTGAGTACGCCAAAAATTTTGACTAGCGGAGGCTAGAAG
GAGAGAGATGGGTGCGAGAGCGTCAGTATTAAGCGGGGGAGAATTAGATCGCGATGGGAAAAAATTCGGT
TAAGGCCAGGGGGAAAGAAAAAATATAAATTAAAACATATAGTATGGGCAAGCAGGGAGCTAGAACGATT
CGCAGTTAATCCTGGCCTGTTAGAAACATCAGAAGGCTGTAGACAAATACTGGGACAGCTACAACCATCC
CTTCAGACAGGATCAGAAGAACTTAGATCATTATATAATACAGTAGCAACCCTCTATTGTGTGCATCAAA
GGATAGAGATAAAAGACACCAAGGAAGCTTTAGACAAGATAGAGGAAGAGCAAAACAAAAGTAAGACCAC
CGCACAGCAAGCGGCCGCTGATCTTCAGACCTGGAGGAGGAGATATGAGGGACAATTGGAGAAGTGAATT
ATATAAATATAAAGTAGTAAAAATTGAACCATTAGGAGTAGCACCCACCAAGGCAAAGAGAAGAGTGGTG
CAGAGAGAAAAAAGAGCAGTGGGAATAGGAGCTTTGTTCCTTGGGTTCTTGGGAGCAGCAGGAAGCACTA
TGGGCGCAGCGTCAATGACGCTGACGGTACAGGCCAGACAATTATTGTCTGGTATAGTGCAGCAGCAGAA
CAATTTGCTGAGGGCTATTGAGGCGCAACAGCATCTGTTGCAACTCACAGTCTGGGGCATCAAGCAGCTC
CAGGCAAGAATCCTGGCTGTGGAAAGATACCTAAAGGATCAACAGCTCCTGGGGATTTGGGGTTGCTCTG
GAAAACTCATTTGCACCACTGCTGTGCCTTGGAATGCTAGTTGGAGTAATAAATCTCTGGAACAGATTTG
GAATCACACGACCTGGATGGAGTGGGACAGAGAAATTAACAATTACACAAGCTTAATACACTCCTTAATT
GAAGAATCGCAAAACCAGCAAGAAAAGAATGAACAAGAATTATTGGAATTAGATAAATGGGCAAGTTTGT
GGAATTGGTTTAACATAACAAATTGGCTGTGGTATATAAAATTATTCATAATGATAGTAGGAGGCTTGGT
AGGTTTAAGAATAGTTTTTGCTGTACTTTCTATAGTGAATAGAGTTAGGCAGGGATATTCACCATTATCG
TTTCAGACCCACCTCCCAACCCCGAGGGGACCCATGCATTGCATCTCAATTAGTCAGCAACCAGGTGTGG
AAAGTCCCCAGGCTCCCCAGCAGGCAGAAGTATGCAAAGCATGCGTCTCAATTAGTCAGCAACCATAGTC
CCGCCCCTAACTCCGCCCATCCCGCCCCTAACTCCGCCCAGTTCCGCCCATTCTCCGCCCCATGGCTGAC
TAATTTTTTTTATTTATGCAGAGGCCGAGGCCGCCTCGGCCTCTGAGCTATTCCAGAAGTAGTGAGGAGG
CTTTTTTGGAGGCCTAGGCTTTTGCAAAAAGCTTTCTAGAGGTACCACCGGAGCTTACCATGACCGAGTA
CAAGCCCACGGTGCGCCTCGCCACCCGCGACGACGTCCCCAGGGCCGTACGCACCCTCGCCGCCGCGTTC
GCCGACTACCCCGCCACGCGCCACACCGTCGATCCGGACCGCCACATCGAGCGGGTCACCGAGCTGCAAG
AACTCTTCCTCACGCGCGTCGGGCTCGACATCGGCAAGGTGTGGGTCGCGGACGACGGCGCCGCCGTGGC
GGTCTGGACCACGCCGGAGAGCGTCGAAGCGGGGGCGGTGTTCGCCGAGATCGGCCCGCGCATGGCCGAG
TTGAGCGGTTCCCGGCTGGCCGCGCAGCAACAGATGGAAGGCCTCCTGGCGCCGCACCGGCCCAAGGAGC
CCGCGTGGTTCCTGGCCACCGTCGGCGTCTCGCCCGACCACCAGGGCAAGGGTCTGGGCAGCGCCGTCGT
GCTCCCCGGAGTGGAGGCGGCCGAGCGCGCCGGGGTGCCCGCCTTCCTGGAGACCTCCGCGCCCCGCAAC
CTCCCCTTCTACGAGCGGCTCGGCTTCACCGTCACCGCCGACGTCGAGGTGCCCGAAGGACCGCGCACCT
GGTGCATGACCCGCAAGCCCGGTGCCAGTTAACGAATTCTAGATCTTGAGACAAATGGCAGTATTCATCC
ACAATTTTAAAAGAAAAGGGGGGATTGGGGGGTACAGTGCAGGGGAAAGAATAGTAGACATAATAGCAAC
AGACATACAAACTAAAGAATTACAAAAACAAATTACAAAAATTCAAAATTTTCGGGTTTATTACAGGGAC
AGCAGAGATCCACTTTGGCGCCGGCTCGAGGCCTGCAGGTGCAAAGATGGATAAAGTTTTAAACAGAGAG
GAATCTTTGCAGCTAATGGACCTTCTAGGTCTTGAAAGGAGTGGGAATTGGCTCCGGTGCCCGTCAGTGG
GCAGAGCGCACATCGCCCACAGTCCCCGAGAAGTTGGGGGGAGGGGTCGGCAATTGAACCGGTGCCTAGA
GAAGGTGGCGCGGGGTAAACTGGGAAAGTGATGTCGTGTACTGGCTCCGCCTTTTTCCCGAGGGTGGGGG
AGAACCGTATATAAGTGCAGTAGTCGCCGTGAACGTTCTTTTTCGCAACGGGTTTGCCGCCAGAACACAG
GTAAGTGCCGTGTGTGGTTCCCGCGGGCCTGGCCTCTTTACGGGTTATGGCCCTTGCGTGCCTTGAATTA
CTTCCACCTGGCTGCAGTACGTGATTCTTGATCCCGAGCTTCGGGTTGGAAGTGGGTGGGAGAGTTCGAG
GCCTTGCGCTTAAGGAGCCCCTTCGCCTCGTGCTTGAGTTGAGGCCTGGCCTGGGCGCTGGGGCCGCCGC
GTGCGAATCTGGTGGCACCTTCGCGCCTGTCTCGCTGCTTTCGATAAGTCTCTAGCCATTTAAAATTTTT
GATGACCTGCTGCGACGCTTTTTTTCTGGCAAGATAGTCTTGTAAATGCGGGCCAAGATCTGCACACTGG
TATTTCGGTTTTTGGGGCCGCGGGCGGCGACGGGGCCCGTGCGTCCCAGCGCACATGTTCGGCGAGGCGG
GGCCTGCGAGCGCGGCCACCGAGAATCGGACGGGGGTAGTCTCAAGCTGGCCGGCCTGCTCTGGTGCCTG
GCCTCGCGCCGCCGTGTATCGCCCCGCCCTGGGCGGCAAGGCTGGCCCGGTCGGCACCAGTTGCGTGAGC
GGAAAGATGGCCGCTTCCCGGCCCTGCTGCAGGGAGCTCAAAATGGAGGACGCGGCGCTCGGGAGAGCGG
GCGGGTGAGTCACCCACACAAAGGAAAAGGGCCTTTCCGTCCTCAGCCGTCGCTTCATGTGACTCCACGG
AGTACCGGGCGCCGTCCAGGCACCTCGATTAGTTCTCGAGCTTTTGGAGTACGTCGTCTTTAGGTTGGGG
GGAGGGGTTTTATGCGATGGAGTTTCCCCACACTGAGTGGGTGGAGACTGAAGTTAGGCCAGCTTGGCAC
TTGATGTAATTCTCCTTGGAATTTGCCCTTTTTGAGTTTGGATCTTGGTTCATTCTCAAGCCTCAGACAG
TGGTTCAAAGTTTTTTTCTTCCATTTCAGGTGTCGTGAGGCTAGCACCGCCACCATGATGCTCAACTCAG
ACACCATGGAGCTGGACCTGCCGCCCACCCACTCAGAGACTGAGTCGGGCTTCAGTGACTGTGGGGGCGG
GGCGGGCCCTGATGGTGCCGGGCCTGGGGGTCCGGGAGGGGGCCAGGCCCGAGGCCCAGAGCCGGGAGAG
CCTGGCCGGAAAGACCTGCAGCATCTGAGCCGCGAGGAGCGCCGGCGCCGGCGCCGCGCCACAGCCAAGT
ACCGCACGGCCCACGCCACGCGAGAACGCATCCGCGTGGAAGCCTTCAACCTGGCCTTCGCCGAGCTGCG
CAAGCTGCTGCCTACGCTGCCCCCCGACAAGAAGCTCTCCAAGATTGAGATTCTGCGCCTGGCCATCTGC
TATATCTCCTACCTGAACCACGTGCTGGACGTCTAGTAATGAACTAGTCCGTAACTTGAAAGTATTTCGA
TTTCTTGGCTTTATATATCTTGTGGAAAGGACGATCTAGACGTGTGAAGGGAGCTAGGACGCGTTAAGTC
GACAATCAACCTCTGGATTACAAAATTTGTGAAAGATTGACTGGTATTCTTAACTATGTTGCTCCTTTTA
CGCTATGTGGATACGCTGCTTTAATGCCTTTGTATCATGCTATTGCTTCCCGTATGGCTTTCATTTTCTC
CTCCTTGTATAAATCCTGGTTGCTGTCTCTTTATGAGGAGTTGTGGCCCGTTGTCAGGCAACGTGGCGTG
GTGTGCACTGTGTTTGCTGACGCAACCCCCACTGGTTGGGGCATTGCCACCACCTGTCAGCTCCTTTCCG
GGACTTTCGCTTTCCCCCTCCCTATTGCCACGGCGGAACTCATCGCCGCCTGCCTTGCCCGCTGCTGGAC
AGGGGCTCGGCTGTTGGGCACTGACAATTCCGTGGTGTTGTCGGGGAAATCATCGTCCTTTCCTTGGCTG
CTCGCCTGTGTTGCCACCTGGATTCTGCGCGGGACGTCCTTCTGCTACGTCCCTTCGGCCCTCAATCCAG
CGGACCTTCCTTCCCGCGGCCTGCTGCCGGCTCTGCGGCCTCTTCCGCGTCTTCGCCTTCGCCCTCAGAC
GAGTCGGATCTCCCTTTGGGCCGCCTCCCCGCGTCGACTTTAAGACCAATGACTTACAAGGCAGCTGTAG
ATCTTAGCCACTTTTTAAAAGAAAAGGGGGGACTGGAAGGGCTAATTCACTCCCAACGAAGACAAGATCT
GCTTTTTGCTTGTACTGGGTCTCTCTGGTTAGACCAGATCTGAGCCTGGGAGCTCTCTGGCTAACTAGGG
AACCCACTGCTTAAGCCTCAATAAAGCTTGCCTTGAGTGCTTCAAGTAGTGTGTGCCCGTCTGTTGTGTG
ACTCTGGTAACTAGAGATCCCTCAGACCCTTTTAGTCAGTGTGGAAAATCTCTAGCAGTACGTATAGTAG
TTCATGTCATCTTATTATTCAGTATTTATAACTTGCAAAGAAATGAATATCAGAGAGTGAGAGGAACTTG
TTTATTGCAGCTTATAATGGTTACAAATAAAGCAATAGCATCACAAATTTCACAAATAAAGCATTTTTTT
CACTGCATTCTAGTTGTGGTTTGTCCAAACTCATCAATGTATCTTATCATGTCTGGCTCTAGCTATCCCG
CCCCTAACTCCGCCCATCCCGCCCCTAACTCCGCCCAGTTCCGCCCATTCTCCGCCCCATGGCTGACTAA
TTTTTTTTATTTATGCAGAGGCCGAGGCCGCCTCGGCCTCTGAGCTATTCCAGAAGTAGTGAGGAGGCTT
TTTTGGAGGCCTAGGGACGTACCCAATTCGCCCTATAGTGAGTCGTATTACGCGCGCTCACTGGCCGTCG
TTTTACAACGTCGTGACTGGGAAAACCCTGGCGTTACCCAACTTAATCGCCTTGCAGCACATCCCCCTTT
CGCCAGCTGGCGTAATAGCGAAGAGGCCCGCACCGATCGCCCTTCCCAACAGTTGCGCAGCCTGAATGGC
GAATGGG
[124 nt withheld, positions 6098-6221]
C
[91 nt withheld, positions 6223-6313]
A
[49 nt withheld, positions 6315-6363]
CCTTTGACGTTGGAGTCCACGTTCTTT
[37 nt withheld, positions 6391-6427]
ACCCTATCTCGGTCTATTCTTTTGATTTATAAGGGATTTTGCCGATTTCGGCCTATTGGTTAAAAAATGA
GCTGATTTAACAAAAATTTAACGCGAATTTTAACAAAATATTAACGCTTACAATTTAGGTGGCACTTTTC
GGGGAAATGTGCGCGGAACCCCTATTTGTTTATTTTTCTAAATACATTCAAATATGTATCCGCTCATGAG
ACAATAACCCTGATAAATGCTTCAATAATATTGAAAAAGGAAGAGTATGAGTATTCAACATTTCCGTGTC
GCCCTTATTCCCTTTTTTGCGGCATTTTGCCTTCCTGTTTTTGCTCACCCAGAAACGCTGGTGAAAGTAA
AAGATGCTGAAGATCAGTTGGGTGCACGAGTGGGTTACATCGAACTGGATCTCAACAGCGGTAAGATCCT
TGAGAGTTTTCGCCCCGAAGAACGTTTTCCAATGATGAGCACTTTTAAAGTTCTGCTATGTGGCGCGGTA
TTATCCCGTATTGACGCCGGGCAAGAGCAACTCGGTCGCCGCATACACTATTCTCAGAATGACTTGGTTG
AGTACTCACCAGTCACAGAAAAGCATCTTACGGATGGCATGACAGTAAGAGAATTATGCAGTGCTGCCAT
AACCATGAGTGATAACACTGCGGCCAACTTACTTCTGACAACGATCGGAGGACCGAAGGAGCTAACCGCT
TTTTTGCACAACATGGGGGATCATGTAACTCGCCTTGATCGTTGGGAACCGGAGCTGAATGAAGCCATAC
CAAACGACGAGCGTGACACCACGATGCCTGTAGCAATGGCAACAACGTTGCGCAAACTATTAACTGGCGA
ACTACTTACTCTAGCTTCCCGGCAACAATTAATAGACTGGATGGAGGCGGATAAAGTTGCAGGACCACTT
CTGCGCTCGGCCCTTCCGGCTGGCTGGTTTATTGCTGATAAATCTGGAGCCGGTGAGCGTGGGTCTCGCG
GTATCATTGCAGCACTGGGGCCAGATGGTAAGCCCTCCCGTATCGTAGTTATCTACACGACGGGGAGTCA
GGCAACTATGGATGAACGAAATAGACAGATCGCTGAGATAGGTGCCTCACTGATTAAGCATTGGTAACTG
TCAGACCAAGTTTACTCATATATACTTTAGATTGATTTAAAACTTCATTTTTAATTTAAAAGGATCTAGG
TGAAGATCCTTTTTGATAATCTCATGACCAAAATCCCTTAACGTGAGTTTTCGTTCCACTGAGCGTCAGA
CCCCGTAGAAAAGATCAAAGGATCTTCTTGAGATCCTTTTTTTCTGCGCGTAATCTGCTGCTTGCAAACA
AAAAAACCACCGCTACCAGCGGTGGTTTGTTTGCCGGATCAAGAGCTACCAACTCTTTTTCCGAAGGTAA
CTGGCTTCAGCAGAGCGCAGATACCAAATACTGTTCTTCTAGTGTAGCCGTAGTTAGGCCACCACTTCAA
GAACTCTGTAGCACCGCCTACATACCTCGCTCTGCTAATCCTGTTACCAGTGGCTGCTGCCAGTGGCGAT
AAGTCGTGTCTTACCGGGTTGGACTCAAGACGATAGTTACCGGATAAGGCGCAGCGGTCGGGCTGAACGG
GGGGTTCGTGCACACAGCCCAGCTTGGAGCGAACGACCTACACCGAACTGAGATACCTACAGCGTGAGCT
ATGAGAAAGCGCCACGCTTCCCGAAGGGAGAAAGGCGGACAGGTATCCGGTAAGCGGCAGGGTCGGAACA
GGAGAGCGCACGAGGGAGCTTCCAGGGGGAAACGCCTGGTATCTTTATAGTCCTGTCGGGTTTCGCCACC
TCTGACTTGAGCGTCGATTTTTGTGATGCTCGTCAGGGGGGCGGAGCCTATGGAAAAACGCCAGCAACGC
GGCCTTTTTACGGTTCCTGGCCTTTTGCTGGCCTTTTGCTCACATGTTCTTTCCTGCGTTATCCCCTGAT
TCTGTGGATAACCGTATTACCGCCTTTGAGTGAGCTGATACCGCTCGCCGCAGCCGAACGACCGAGCGCA
GCGAGTCAGTGAGCGAGGAAGCGGAAGAGCGCCCAATACGCAAACCGCCTCTCCCCGCGCGTTGGCCGAT
TCATTAATGCAGCTGGCACGACAGGTTTCCCGACTGGAAAGCGGGCAGTGAGCGCAACGCAATTAATGTG
AGTTAGCTCACTCATTAGGCACCCCAGGCTTTACACTTTATGCTTCCGGCTCGTATGTTGTGTGGAATTG
TGAGCGGATAACAATTTCACACAGGAAACAGCTATGACCATGATTACGCCAAGCGCGCAATTAACCCTCA
CTAAAGGGAACAAAAGCTGGAGCTGCAAGC
