>Addgene plasmid #144090 | TFORF1216 | depositor partial sequence | sequence record 284394 | Insert
ACCGCCACCATGATGCTCAACTCAGACACCATGGAGCTGGACCTGCCGCCCACCCACTCAGAGACTGAGT
CGGGCTTCAGTGACTGTGGGGGCGGGGCGGGCCCTGATGGTGCCGGGCCTGGGGGTCCGGGAGGGGGCCA
GGCCCGAGGCCCAGAGCCGGGAGAGCCTGGCCGGAAAGACCTGCAGCATCTGAGCCGCGAGGAGCGCCGG
CGCCGGCGCCGCGCCACAGCCAAGTACCGCACGGCCCACGCCACGCGAGAACGCATCCGCGTGGAAGCCT
TCAACCTGGCCTTCGCCGAGCTGCGCAAGCTGCTGCCTACGCTGCCCCCCGACAAGAAGCTCTCCAAGAT
TGAGATTCTGCGCCTGGCCATCTGCTATATCTCCTACCTGAACCACGTGCTGGACGTCTAGTAATGAACT
AGTCCGTAACTTGAAAGTATTTCGATTTCTTGGCTTTATATATCTTGTGGAAAGGACGATCTAGACGTGT
GAAGGGAGCTAGG
