>Addgene plasmid #144090 | TFORF1216 | depositor partial sequence | sequence record 284395 | Barcode
TCTAGACGTGTGAAGGGAGCTAGG
